>Addgene plasmid #8516 | HOXA10 (human) HIS-tag pET | addgene partial sequence | sequence record 17376 | T7 5'-TAATACGACTCACTATAGGG-3'
CGGCCTGGTGCCGCGCGGCAGCCATATGGCTAGCATGACTGGTGGACAGCAAATGGGTCGGATCTCCATG
GGCATGTCATGCTCGGAGAGCCCCGCCGCGAACTCTTTTTTGGTCGACTCGCTCATCAGCTCGGGCAGAG
GCGAGGCAGGCGGCGGTGGTGGTGGCGCGGGGGGCGGCGGCGGTGGCGGTTACTACGCCCACGGCGGGGT
CTACCTGCCGCCCGCCGCCGACCTGCCCTACGGGCTGCAGAGCTGCGGGCTCTTCCCCACGCTGGGCGGC
AAGCGCAATGAGGCAGCGTCGCCGGGCAGCGGTGGCGGTGGCGGGGGTCTAGGTCCCGGGGCGCACGGCT
ACGGGCCCTCGCCCATAGACCTGTGGCTAGACGCGCCCCGGTCTTGCCGGATGGAGCCGCCTGACGGGCC
GCCGCCGCCGCCCCAGCAGCAGCCGCCGCCCCCGCCGCAACCACCCCAGCCAGCGCCGCAGGCCACCTCG
TGCTCTTTCGCGCAGAACATCAAAGAAGAGAGCTCCTACTGCCTCTACGACTCGGCGGACAAATGCCCCA
AAGTCTCGGCCACCGCCGCCGAACTGGCTCCCTTCCCGCGGGGCCCGCCGCCCGACGGCTGCGCCCTGGG
CACCTCCAGCGGGGTGCCAGTGCCTGGCTACTTCCGCCTTTCTCAGGCCTACGGCACCGCCAAGGGCTAT
GGCAGCGGCGGCGGCGGCGCGCAGCAACTCGGGGCTGGCCCGTTCCCCGCGCAGCCCCCGGGGCGCGGTT
TCGATCTCCCGCCCGCGCTAGCCTCCGGCTCGGCCGATGCGGCCGGAAGGA
