[The description below was written by a language model from this plasmid's Addgene catalogue record.]
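Description:
HOXA10 (human) HIS-tag pET is a bacterial expression plasmid built on the Novagen pET28c backbone (about 5.4 kb without insert) and carrying a human HOXA10 cDNA insert of roughly 1.8 kb. HOXA10, also known as HOX1H, HOX1.8 or PL1, encodes a homeodomain transcription factor. The associated publication describes myeloid-specific expression of alternative transcripts of a human Hox 1 homeobox gene in hematopoietic cells. The plasmid is selected with kanamycin, is recorded as high copy, and is maintained in a standard cloning strain (DH5alpha).

No feature table is provided, so the regulatory layout can only be inferred from the backbone. pET28-series vectors normally place the insert under a T7 promoter with a lac operator, so expression depends on a host that supplies T7 RNA polymerase. They also provide an N-terminal hexahistidine tag for nickel-affinity purification. This fits the "HIS-tag" in the construct name and the listed T7 5′ sequencing primer. The exact tag junction and reading frame are not stated in the record. The insert was cloned by restriction digestion, with a blunted BamHI/BglII junction at the 5′ end that destroyed the sites and an intact EcoRI site at the 3′ end.

The depositor notes that the encoded amino acid sequence differs from the initially cited GenBank entry and instead matches a later HOXA10 record, which matters when comparing the clone to a reference sequence. The record does not state a specific application. A construct of this type is typically used to produce His-tagged recombinant HOXA10 protein in E. coli for purification and downstream biochemical work.
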