Addgene plasmid #8516: HOXA10 (human) HIS-tag pET
Depositing lab: Corey Largman. Depositing organization: San Francisco VA Health Care System. Publication: A human Hox 1 homeobox gene exhibits myeloid-specific expression of alternative transcripts in human hematopoietic cells. Lowney P, Corral J, Detmer K, LeBeau MM, Deaven L, Lawrence HJ, Largman C. Nucleic Acids Res 1991 Jun 25;19(12):3443-9. 10.1093/nar/19.12.3443 PubMed 1676505.
Backbone
  Vector backbone: pET28c
  Backbone manufacturer: Novagen
  Backbone size w/o insert (bp): 5400
  Vector type: Bacterial Expression
Growth in bacteria
  Bacterial resistance: Kanamycin, 50 μg/mL
  Growth temperature: 37°C
  Growth strain: DH5alpha
  Copy number: High Copy
Gene/Insert
  Gene/Insert name: HOXA10 (alt names: HOX1H; HOX1.8; PL1)
  Species: H. sapiens (human)
  Insert size (bp): 1820
  GenBank ID: S41209
  Entrez Gene: HOXA10 (a.k.a. HOX1, HOX1.8, HOX1H, PL)
  Cloning method: Restriction Enzyme; 5′ cloning site BamHI/BglII blunt (destroyed during cloning); 3′ cloning site EcoRI (not destroyed)
  Sequencing primers: 5′ T7
Terms and licenses: Academic/Nonprofit Terms; Industry Terms: Not Available to Industry
Depositor comments: See author's map. Amino acid sequence differs from initial genbank entry - matches AF040714 (see attached)
How to cite: HOXA10 (human) HIS-tag pET was a gift from Corey Largman (Addgene plasmid # 8516 ; http://n2t.net/addgene:8516 ; RRID:Addgene_8516)
